Addgene plasmid #111401: pScaf
Purpose: (Empty Backbone) Phagemid for producing DNA origami scaffolds, derived from pUC18 and M13mp18
Depositing lab: Shawn Douglas. Depositing organization: University of California, San Francisco (UCSF). Publication: Construction of a novel phagemid to produce custom DNA origami scaffolds. Nafisi PM, Aksel T, Douglas SM. Synth Biol (Oxf). 2018 Jan;3(1). doi: 10.1093/synbio/ysy015. Epub 2018 Aug 9. PubMed 30984875.
Backbone
  Vector backbone: pScaf
  Backbone size (bp): 3154
  Modifications to backbone: M13 plus-strand origin, M13 packaging sequence (PS), M13 plus-strand terminator.
  Vector type: Bacterial Expression
Growth in bacteria
  Bacterial resistance: Ampicillin, 100 μg/mL
  Growth temperature: 37°C
  Growth strain: DH5alpha
  Growth instructions: 37°C for plasmid growth, 30°C for phagemid ssDNA preparation (if transformed into HFR/F+/F' strain)
  Copy number: High Copy
Gene/Insert
  Cloning method: Restriction Enzyme
  Sequencing primers: 5′ TAAGGGATTTTGCCGATTTC; 3′ CACAGGAAACAGCTATGACCATGATT
Terms and licenses: Academic/Nonprofit Terms; Industry Terms: Not Available to Industry
Depositor comments: Preprint available at https://www.biorxiv.org/content/early/2018/04/27/309682
How to cite: pScaf was a gift from Shawn Douglas (Addgene plasmid # 111401 ; http://n2t.net/addgene:111401 ; RRID:Addgene_111401)
