[The description below was written by a language model from this plasmid's Addgene catalogue record and pLannotate feature annotations shown in this document.]
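Description:
pScaf is a 3,154 bp empty-backbone phagemid built from parts of pUC18 and M13mp18 and designed for producing custom single-stranded DNA scaffolds for DNA origami. It is maintained in E. coli as a double-stranded, high-copy plasmid through the pUC-type ColE1/pMB1 origin and is selected with ampicillin via the β-lactamase gene (AmpR) and its native promoter. The repository lists it as a bacterial expression vector, but its role is to serve as a template for ssDNA rather than to express a protein, and no insert is present.

The functional core is the set of filamentous phage elements recorded as backbone modifications: an M13 plus-strand origin, the M13 packaging sequence and an M13 plus-strand terminator. In the feature table these correspond to an annotated M13 ori followed directly by a second, partial f1-type origin in the same orientation. This layout fits an initiator and terminator pair, in which rolling-circle plus-strand synthesis starts at the first element and ends at the second. On that reading, only the segment between them, carrying the packaging signal and any cloned sequence, would be released as circular ssDNA, leaving out the plasmid origin and AmpR. The record does not give the exact cloning site, stating only that inserts are added by restriction enzyme cloning.

Phage proteins are not encoded on the plasmid, so ssDNA production requires them to be supplied in trans, and the record notes the use of an Hfr/F+/F' host strain. The remaining annotations (lac promoter, operator, CAP site, and lacI, rop and bom fragments) are remnants of the pUC18 parent with no stated function here.
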