Features (pLannotate 1.2.2; 11 found; start..end, strand, type, name):
     44..424     +  rep_origin     M13 ori (sequence partly withheld): M13 bacteriophage origin of replication; arrow indicates direction of (+) strand synthesis
    443..761     +  rep_origin     f1 ori (fragment) (sequence partly withheld): f1 bacteriophage origin of replication; arrow indicates direction of (+) strand synthesis
    812..828     -  protein_bind   lac operator: The lac repressor binds to the lac operator to inhibit transcription in E. coli. This inhibition can be relieved by adding lactose or isopropyl-β-D-thiogalactopyranoside (IPTG). lac repressor encoded by lacI
    836..866     -  promoter       lac promoter: promoter for the E. coli lac operon
    881..902     -  protein_bind   CAP binding site: CAP binding activates transcription in the presence of cAMP. E. coli catabolite activator protein
    915..1007    -  CDS            lacI (fragment): lac repressor; lacI; The lac repressor binds to the lac operator to inhibit transcription in E. coli. This inhibition can be relieved by adding lactose or isopropyl-β-D-thiogalactopyranoside (IPTG).
   1190..1778    -  rep_origin     ori: high-copy-number ColE1/pMB1/pBR322/pUC origin of replication
   1949..2809    -  CDS            AmpR: β-lactamase; bla; confers resistance to ampicillin, carbenicillin, and related antibiotics
   2810..2914    -  promoter       AmpR promoter: bla
   3009..3044    +  CDS            rop (fragment): Rop protein, which maintains plasmids at low copy number; rop
   3146..43      +  misc_feature   bom (fragment) (across the origin): basis of mobility region from pBR322
>Addgene plasmid #111401 | pScaf | depositor full sequence | sequence record 209364 | pScaf sequence 3154 bps
CTATGCGGCATCAGAGCAGATTGTACTGAGAGTGCACCATATG
[124 nt withheld, positions 44-167]
C
[141 nt withheld, positions 169-309]
CCTTTGACGTTGGAGTCCACGTTCTTT
[37 nt withheld, positions 337-373]
ACCCTATCTCGGGCTATTCTTTTGATTTATAAGGGATTTTGCCGATTTCGGGGTACCAAAAAAGGATCC
[124 nt withheld, positions 443-566]
C
[141 nt withheld, positions 568-708]
CCTTTGACGTTGGAGTCCACGTTCTTTAATAGTGGACTCTTGTTCCAAACTGGTTTAACACTCAGAATTC
GTAATCATGGTCATAGCTGTTTCCTGTGTGAAATTGTTATCCGCTCACAATTCCACACAACATACGAGCC
GGAAGCATAAAGTGTAAAGCCTGGGGTGCCTAATGAGTGAGCTAACTCACATTAATTGCGTTGCGCTCAC
TGCCCGCTTTCCAGTCGGGAAACCTGTCGTGCCAGCTGCATTAATGAATCGGCCAACGCGCGGGGAGAGG
CGGTTTGCGTATTGGGCGCTCTTCCGCTTCCTCGCTCACTGACTCGCTGCGCTCGGTCGTTCGGCTGCGG
CGAGCGGTATCAGCTCACTCAAAGGCGGTAATACGGTTATCCACAGAATCAGGGGATAACGCAGGAAAGA
ACATGTGAGCAAAAGGCCAGCAAAAGGCCAGGAACCGTAAAAAGGCCGCGTTGCTGGCGTTTTTCCATAG
GCTCCGCCCCCCTGACGAGCATCACAAAAATCGACGCTCAAGTCAGAGGTGGCGAAACCCGACAGGACTA
TAAAGATACCAGGCGTTTCCCCCTGGAAGCTCCCTCGTGCGCTCTCCTGTTCCGACCCTGCCGCTTACCG
GATACCTGTCCGCCTTTCTCCCTTCGGGAAGCGTGGCGCTTTCTCATAGCTCACGCTGTAGGTATCTCAG
TTCGGTGTAGGTCGTTCGCTCCAAGCTGGGCTGTGTGCACGAACCCCCCGTTCAGCCCGACCGCTGCGCC
TTATCCGGTAACTATCGTCTTGAGTCCAACCCGGTAAGACACGACTTATCGCCACTGGCAGCAGCCACTG
GTAACAGGATTAGCAGAGCGAGGTATGTAGGCGGTGCTACAGAGTTCTTGAAGTGGTGGCCTAACTACGG
CTACACTAGAAGGACAGTATTTGGTATCTGCGCTCTGCTGAAGCCAGTTACCTTCGGAAAAAGAGTTGGT
AGCTCTTGATCCGGCAAACAAACCACCGCTGGTAGCGGTGGTTTTTTTGTTTGCAAGCAGCAGATTACGC
GCAGAAAAAAAGGATCTCAAGAAGATCCTTTGATCTTTTCTACGGGGTCTGACGCTCAGTGGAACGAAAA
CTCACGTTAAGGGATTTTGGTCATGAGATTATCAAAAAGGATCTTCACCTAGATCCTTTTAAATTAAAAA
TGAAGTTTTAAATCAATCTAAAGTATATATGAGTAAACTTGGTCTGACAGTTACCAATGCTTAATCAGTG
AGGCACCTATCTCAGCGATCTGTCTATTTCGTTCATCCATAGTTGCCTGACTCCCCGTCGTGTAGATAAC
TACGATACGGGAGGGCTTACCATCTGGCCCCAGTGCTGCAATGATACCGCGAGACCCACGCTCACCGGCT
CCAGATTTATCAGCAATAAACCAGCCAGCCGGAAGGGCCGAGCGCAGAAGTGGTCCTGCAACTTTATCCG
CCTCCATCCAGTCTATTAATTGTTGCCGGGAAGCTAGAGTAAGTAGTTCGCCAGTTAATAGTTTGCGCAA
CGTTGTTGCCATTGCTACAGGCATCGTGGTGTCACGCTCGTCGTTTGGTATGGCTTCATTCAGCTCCGGT
TCCCAACGATCAAGGCGAGTTACATGATCCCCCATGTTGTGCAAAAAAGCGGTTAGCTCCTTCGGTCCTC
CGATCGTTGTCAGAAGTAAGTTGGCCGCAGTGTTATCACTCATGGTTATGGCAGCACTGCATAATTCTCT
TACTGTCATGCCATCCGTAAGATGCTTTTCTGTGACTGGTGAGTACTCAACCAAGTCATTCTGAGAATAG
TGTATGCGGCGACCGAGTTGCTCTTGCCCGGCGTCAATACGGGATAATACCGCGCCACATAGCAGAACTT
TAAAAGTGCTCATCATTGGAAAACGTTCTTCGGGGCGAAAACTCTCAAGGATCTTACCGCTGTTGAGATC
CAGTTCGATGTAACCCACTCGTGCACCCAACTGATCTTCAGCATCTTTTACTTTCACCAGCGTTTCTGGG
TGAGCAAAAACAGGAAGGCAAAATGCCGCAAAAAAGGGAATAAGGGCGACACGGAAATGTTGAATACTCA
TACTCTTCCTTTTTCAATATTATTGAAGCATTTATCAGGGTTATTGTCTCATGAGCGGATACATATTTGA
ATGTATTTAGAAAAATAAACAAATAGGGGTTCCGCGCACATTTCCCCGAAAAGTGCCACCTGACGTCTAA
GAAACCATTATTATCATGACATTAACCTATAAAAATAGGCGTATCACGAGGCCCTTTCGTCTCGCGCGTT
TCGGTGATGACGGTGAAAACCTCTGACACATGCAGCTCCCGGAGACGGTCACAGCTTGTCTGTAAGCGGA
TGCCGGGAGCAGACAAGCCCGTCAGGGCGCGTCAGCGGGTGTTGGCGGGTGTCGGGGCTGGCTTAA
