Features (pLannotate 1.2.2; 11 found; start..end, strand, type, name):
     44..424     +  rep_origin     M13 ori (sequence partly withheld): M13 bacteriophage origin of replication; arrow indicates direction of (+) strand synthesis
    443..761     +  rep_origin     f1 ori (fragment) (sequence partly withheld): f1 bacteriophage origin of replication; arrow indicates direction of (+) strand synthesis
    812..828     -  protein_bind   lac operator: The lac repressor binds to the lac operator to inhibit transcription in E. coli. This inhibition can be relieved by adding lactose or isopropyl-β-D-thiogalactopyranoside (IPTG). lac repressor encoded by lacI
    836..866     -  promoter       lac promoter: promoter for the E. coli lac operon
    881..902     -  protein_bind   CAP binding site: CAP binding activates transcription in the presence of cAMP. E. coli catabolite activator protein
    915..1007    -  CDS            lacI (fragment): lac repressor; lacI; The lac repressor binds to the lac operator to inhibit transcription in E. coli. This inhibition can be relieved by adding lactose or isopropyl-β-D-thiogalactopyranoside (IPTG).
   1190..1778    -  rep_origin     ori: high-copy-number ColE1/pMB1/pBR322/pUC origin of replication
   1949..2809    -  CDS            AmpR: β-lactamase; bla; confers resistance to ampicillin, carbenicillin, and related antibiotics
   2810..2914    -  promoter       AmpR promoter: bla
   3009..3044    +  CDS            rop (fragment): Rop protein, which maintains plasmids at low copy number; rop
   3146..43      +  misc_feature   bom (fragment) (across the origin): basis of mobility region from pBR322
>Addgene plasmid #111401 | pScaf | addgene full sequence | sequence record 217024 | Addgene NGS Result
CTATGCGGCATCAGAGCAGATTGTACTGAGAGTGCACCATATG
[124 nt withheld, positions 44-167]
C
[141 nt withheld, positions 169-309]
CCTTTGACGTTGGAGTCCACGTTCTTT
[37 nt withheld, positions 337-373]
ACCCTATCTCGGGCTATTCTTTTGATTTATAAGGGATTTTGCCGATTTCGGGGTACCAAAAAAGGATCC
[124 nt withheld, positions 443-566]
C
[141 nt withheld, positions 568-708]
CCTTTGACGTTGGAGTCCACGTTCTTTAATAGTGGACTCTTGTTCCAAACTGGTTTAACACTCAGAATTC
GTAATCATGGTCATAGCTGTTTCCTGTGTGAAATTGTTATCCGCTCACAATTCCACACAACATACGAGCC
GGAAGCATAAAGTGTAAAGCCTGGGGTGCCTAATGAGTGAGCTAACTCACATTAATTGCGTTGCGCTCAC
TGCCCGCTTTCCAGTCGGGAAACCTGTCGTGCCAGCTGCATTAATGAATCGGCCAACGCGCGGGGAGAGG
CGGTTTGCGTATTGGGCGCTCTTCCGCTTCCTCGCTCACTGACTCGCTGCGCTCGGTCGTTCGGCTGCGG
CGAGCGGTATCAGCTCACTCAAAGGCGGTAATACGGTTATCCACAGAATCAGGGGATAACGCAGGAAAGA
ACATGTGAGCAAAAGGCCAGCAAAAGGCCAGGAACCGTAAAAAGGCCGCGTTGCTGGCGTTTTTCCATAG
GCTCCGCCCCCCTGACGAGCATCACAAAAATCGACGCTCAAGTCAGAGGTGGCGAAACCCGACAGGACTA
TAAAGATACCAGGCGTTTCCCCCTGGAAGCTCCCTCGTGCGCTCTCCTGTTCCGACCCTGCCGCTTACCG
GATACCTGTCCGCCTTTCTCCCTTCGGGAAGCGTGGCGCTTTCTCATAGCTCACGCTGTAGGTATCTCAG
TTCGGTGTAGGTCGTTCGCTCCAAGCTGGGCTGTGTGCACGAACCCCCCGTTCAGCCCGACCGCTGCGCC
TTATCCGGTAACTATCGTCTTGAGTCCAACCCGGTAAGACACGACTTATCGCCACTGGCAGCAGCCACTG
GTAACAGGATTAGCAGAGCGAGGTATGTAGGCGGTGCTACAGAGTTCTTGAAGTGGTGGCCTAACTACGG
CTACACTAGAAGAACAGTATTTGGTATCTGCGCTCTGCTGAAGCCAGTTACCTTCGGAAAAAGAGTTGGT
AGCTCTTGATCCGGCAAACAAACCACCGCTGGTAGCGGTGGTTTTTTTGTTTGCAAGCAGCAGATTACGC
GCAGAAAAAAAGGATCTCAAGAAGATCCTTTGATCTTTTCTACGGGGTCTGACGCTCAGTGGAACGAAAA
CTCACGTTAAGGGATTTTGGTCATGAGATTATCAAAAAGGATCTTCACCTAGATCCTTTTAAATTAAAAA
TGAAGTTTTAAATCAATCTAAAGTATATATGAGTAAACTTGGTCTGACAGTTACCAATGCTTAATCAGTG
AGGCACCTATCTCAGCGATCTGTCTATTTCGTTCATCCATAGTTGCCTGACTCCCCGTCGTGTAGATAAC
TACGATACGGGAGGGCTTACCATCTGGCCCCAGTGCTGCAATGATACCGCGAGACCCACGCTCACCGGCT
CCAGATTTATCAGCAATAAACCAGCCAGCCGGAAGGGCCGAGCGCAGAAGTGGTCCTGCAACTTTATCCG
CCTCCATCCAGTCTATTAATTGTTGCCGGGAAGCTAGAGTAAGTAGTTCGCCAGTTAATAGTTTGCGCAA
CGTTGTTGCCATTGCTACAGGCATCGTGGTGTCACGCTCGTCGTTTGGTATGGCTTCATTCAGCTCCGGT
TCCCAACGATCAAGGCGAGTTACATGATCCCCCATGTTGTGCAAAAAAGCGGTTAGCTCCTTCGGTCCTC
CGATCGTTGTCAGAAGTAAGTTGGCCGCAGTGTTATCACTCATGGTTATGGCAGCACTGCATAATTCTCT
TACTGTCATGCCATCCGTAAGATGCTTTTCTGTGACTGGTGAGTACTCAACCAAGTCATTCTGAGAATAG
TGTATGCGGCGACCGAGTTGCTCTTGCCCGGCGTCAATACGGGATAATACCGCGCCACATAGCAGAACTT
TAAAAGTGCTCATCATTGGAAAACGTTCTTCGGGGCGAAAACTCTCAAGGATCTTACCGCTGTTGAGATC
CAGTTCGATGTAACCCACTCGTGCACCCAACTGATCTTCAGCATCTTTTACTTTCACCAGCGTTTCTGGG
TGAGCAAAAACAGGAAGGCAAAATGCCGCAAAAAAGGGAATAAGGGCGACACGGAAATGTTGAATACTCA
TACTCTTCCTTTTTCAATATTATTGAAGCATTTATCAGGGTTATTGTCTCATGAGCGGATACATATTTGA
ATGTATTTAGAAAAATAAACAAATAGGGGTTCCGCGCACATTTCCCCGAAAAGTGCCACCTGACGTCTAA
GAAACCATTATTATCATGACATTAACCTATAAAAATAGGCGTATCACGAGGCCCTTTCGTCTCGCGCGTT
TCGGTGATGACGGTGAAAACCTCTGACACATGCAGCTCCCGGAGACGGTCACAGCTTGTCTGTAAGCGGA
TGCCGGGAGCAGACAAGCCCGTCAGGGCGCGTCAGCGGGTGTTGGCGGGTGTCGGGGCTGGCTTAA
